>Addgene plasmid #75200 | Human NCKX2-AS-short (pcDNA3.1+) | depositor full sequence | sequence record 142842 | Human NCKX2-AS-short (pcDNA3.1+) sequence 7305 bps
GACGGATCGGGAGATCTCCCGATCCCCTATGGTCGACTCTCAGTACAATCTGCTCTGATGCCGCATAGTT
AAGCCAGTATCTGCTCCCTGCTTGTGTGTTGGAGGTCGCTGAGTAGTGCGCGAGCAAAATTTAAGCTACA
ACAAGGCAAGGCTTGACCGACAATTGCATGAAGAATCTGCTTAGGGTTAGGCGTTTTGCGCTGCTTCGCG
ATGTACGGGCCAGATATACGCGTTGACATTGATTATTGACTAGTTATTAATAGTAATCAATTACGGGGTC
ATTAGTTCATAGCCCATATATGGAGTTCCGCGTTACATAACTTACGGTAAATGGCCCGCCTGGCTGACCG
CCCAACGACCCCCGCCCATTGACGTCAATAATGACGTATGTTCCCATAGTAACGCCAATAGGGACTTTCC
ATTGACGTCAATGGGTGGACTATTTACGGTAAACTGCCCACTTGGCAGTACATCAAGTGTATCATATGCC
AAGTACGCCCCCTATTGACGTCAATGACGGTAAATGGCCCGCCTGGCATTATGCCCAGTACATGACCTTA
TGGGACTTTCCTACTTGGCAGTACATCTACGTATTAGTCATCGCTATTACCATGGTGATGCGGTTTTGGC
AGTACATCAATGGGCGTGGATAGCGGTTTGACTCACGGGGATTTCCAAGTCTCCACCCCATTGACGTCAA
TGGGAGTTTGTTTTGGCACCAAAATCAACGGGACTTTCCAAAATGTCGTAACAACTCCGCCCCATTGACG
CAAATGGGCGGTAGGCGTGTACGGTGGGAGGTCTATATAAGCAGAGCTCTCTGGCTAACTAGAGAACCCA
CTGCTTACTGGCTTATCGAAATTAATACGACTCACTATAGGGAGACCCAAGCTGGCTAGCGTTTAAACTT
AAGCTTGGTACCATGGATCTGCAACAAAGCACCACCATCACTTCCCTAGAGAAATGGTGTTTGGATGAGT
CACTGTCTGGCTGCAGAAGACATTATAGTGTCAAGAAAAAACTGAAGTTAATTCGAGTCTTAGGCCTTTT
CATGGGTCTGGTAGCCATTAGCACTGTCTCATTTTCAATCAGTGCCTTTTCTGAGACAGATACACAGAGC
ACAGGAGAGGCCAGTGTTGTAAGTGGCCCTAGGGTAGCACAGGGTTACCATCAGAGAACTCTCTTAGATT
TAAATGACAAGATTCTGGATTATACTCCACAGCCACCTCTTTCTAAGGAAGGCGAGTCTGAGAATAGTAC
AGATCACGCCCAAGGAGACTACCCGAAAGACATCTTTTCCCTTGAGGAGAGAAGAAAAGGTGCGATCATT
CTGCATGTCATTGGAATGATCTACATGTTCATAGCCTTAGCCATTGTCTGTGATGAGTTCTTTGTTCCTT
CTTTGACTGTCATCACTGAAAAACTGGGCATCTCTGATGATGTGGCTGGAGCCACCTTCATGGCTGCAGG
AGGGTCAGCCCCAGAACTTTTCACATCTCTCATAGGGGTATTTATCGCTCACAGCAACGTTGGCATAGGC
ACAATTGTAGGTTCAGCAGTATTCAACATCCTCTTTGTTATTGGCATGTGTGCTCTGTTTTCTAGAGAAA
TCTTAAACCTGACATGGTGGCCGCTCTTTCGAGATGTGTCTTTCTACATTGTTGACTTGATCATGCTGAT
CATATTTTTCCTGGATAATGTCATCATGTGGTGGGAAAGCTTGCTTCTCTTAACAGCTTATTTTTGCTAT
GTGGTTTTCATGAAATTCAACGTCCAAGTAGAAAAATGGGTGAAGCAAATGATAAACCGCAATAAGGTCG
TCAAGGTGACAGCACCAGAAGCCCAAGCAAAGCCATCTGCAGCCAGGGACAAGGATGAACCGACTCTACC
GGCTAAGCCGCGTCTCCAGCGAGGTGGAAGCTCTGCCTCCCTCCACAACAGTCTCATGAGGAATAGCATC
TTCCAACTCATGATACACACCCTTGACCCACTCGCCGAAGGGAGGTTCAGAGAAAAGGCTTCAATTCTCC
ACAAGATCGCCAAGAAGAAATGTCATGTGGATGAGAACGAGCGGCAGAATGGGGCTGCCAACCACGTGGA
AAAAATTGAGCTTCCAAACAGCACCAGCACAGATGTTGAAATGACACCATCCAGTGATGCTTCAGAACCT
GTACAAAATGGAAATCTCTCCCACAACATTGAAGGTGCAGAAGCCCAGACCGCTGATGAGGAGGAGGACC
AGCCTCTCAGCCTTGCCTGGCCTTCTGAAACCCGCAAGCAAGTCACGTTTCTGATTGTTTTCCCCATAGT
GTTTCCTCTCTGGATTACGTTACCTGACGTTCGCAAACCTTCATCGAGGAAGTTTTTTCCCATCACGTTC
TTTGGCTCCATTACCTGGATTGCAGTATTCTCTTACTTGATGGTCTGGTGGGCGCACCAGGTTGGAGAGA
CAATTGGCATCAGTGAAGAGATTATGGGCCTGACCATCTTGGCTGCTGGGACCTCCATCCCTGATCTTAT
CACCAGTGTCATAGTGGCCCGGAAGGGGTTAGGGGACATGGCTGTGTCCAGCTCTGTTGGAAGCAACATT
TTTGACATCACTGTAGGGCTCCCACTGCCCTGGCTCCTGTACACCGTCATTCACAGATTCCAGCCAGTGG
CTGTCAGCAGCAATGGCCTTTTCTGTGCCATCGTCCTTCTCTTCATCATGCTGCTCTTCGTCATCCTCTC
TATCGCCCTCTGCAAGTGGCGAATGAACAAAATCCTGGGCTTCATCATGTTTGGCCTCTACTTTGTGTTC
CTGGTGGTGAGCGTTCTCCTAGAAGACAGAATTCTTACATGCCCCGTCTCCATCTAGCTCGAGTCTAGAG
GGCCCGTTTAAACCCGCTGATCAGCCTCGACTGTGCCTTCTAGTTGCCAGCCATCTGTTGTTTGCCCCTC
CCCCGTGCCTTCCTTGACCCTGGAAGGTGCCACTCCCACTGTCCTTTCCTAATAAAATGAGGAAATTGCA
TCGCATTGTCTGAGTAGGTGTCATTCTATTCTGGGGGGTGGGGTGGGGCAGGACAGCAAGGGGGAGGATT
GGGAAGACAATAGCAGGCATGCTGGGGATGCGGTGGGCTCTATGGCTTCTGAGGCGGAAAGAACCAGCTG
GGGCTCTAGGGGGTATCCCC
[124 nt withheld, positions 3171-3294]
C
[32 nt withheld, positions 3296-3327]
CA
[57 nt withheld, positions 3330-3386]
A
[49 nt withheld, positions 3388-3436]
CCTTTGACGTTGGAGTCCACGTTCTTT
[37 nt withheld, positions 3464-3500]
ACCCTATCTCGGTCTATTCTTTTGATTTATAAGGGATTTTGGGGATTTCGGCCTATTGGTTAAAAAATGA
GCTGATTTAACAAAAATTTAACGCGAATTAATTCTGTGGAATGTGTGTCAGTTAGGGTGTGGAAAGTCCC
CAGGCTCCCCAGGCAGGCAGAAGTATGCAAAGCATGCATCTCAATTAGTCAGCAACCAGGTGTGGAAAGT
CCCCAGGCTCCCCAGCAGGCAGAAGTATGCAAAGCATGCATCTCAATTAGTCAGCAACCATAGTCCCGCC
CCTAACTCCGCCCATCCCGCCCCTAACTCCGCCCAGTTCCGCCCATTCTCCGCCCCATGGCTGACTAATT
TTTTTTATTTATGCAGAGGCCGAGGCCGCCTCTGCCTCTGAGCTATTCCAGAAGTAGTGAGGAGGCTTTT
TTGGAGGCCTAGGCTTTTGCAAAAAGCTCCCGGGAGCTTGTATATCCATTTTCGGATCTGATCAAGAGAC
AGGATGAGGATCGTTTCGCATGATTGAACAAGATGGATTGCACGCAGGTTCTCCGGCCGCTTGGGTGGAG
AGGCTATTCGGCTATGACTGGGCACAACAGACAATCGGCTGCTCTGATGCCGCCGTGTTCCGGCTGTCAG
CGCAGGGGCGCCCGGTTCTTTTTGTCAAGACCGACCTGTCCGGTGCCCTGAATGAACTGCAGGACGAGGC
AGCGCGGCTATCGTGGCTGGCCACGACGGGCGTTCCTTGCGCAGCTGTGCTCGACGTTGTCACTGAAGCG
GGAAGGGACTGGCTGCTATTGGGCGAAGTGCCGGGGCAGGATCTCCTGTCATCTCACCTTGCTCCTGCCG
AGAAAGTATCCATCATGGCTGATGCAATGCGGCGGCTGCATACGCTTGATCCGGCTACCTGCCCATTCGA
CCACCAAGCGAAACATCGCATCGAGCGAGCACGTACTCGGATGGAAGCCGGTCTTGTCGATCAGGATGAT
CTGGACGAAGAGCATCAGGGGCTCGCGCCAGCCGAACTGTTCGCCAGGCTCAAGGCGCGCATGCCCGACG
GCGAGGATCTCGTCGTGACCCATGGCGATGCCTGCTTGCCGAATATCATGGTGGAAAATGGCCGCTTTTC
TGGATTCATCGACTGTGGCCGGCTGGGTGTGGCGGACCGCTATCAGGACATAGCGTTGGCTACCCGTGAT
ATTGCTGAAGAGCTTGGCGGCGAATGGGCTGACCGCTTCCTCGTGCTTTACGGTATCGCCGCTCCCGATT
CGCAGCGCATCGCCTTCTATCGCCTTCTTGACGAGTTCTTCTGAGCGGGACTCTGGGGTTCGAAATGACC
GACCAAGCGACGCCCAACCTGCCATCACGAGATTTCGATTCCACCGCCGCCTTCTATGAAAGGTTGGGCT
TCGGAATCGTTTTCCGGGACGCCGGCTGGATGATCCTCCAGCGCGGGGATCTCATGCTGGAGTTCTTCGC
CCACCCCAACTTGTTTATTGCAGCTTATAATGGTTACAAATAAAGCAATAGCATCACAAATTTCACAAAT
AAAGCATTTTTTTCACTGCATTCTAGTTGTGGTTTGTCCAAACTCATCAATGTATCTTATCATGTCTGTA
TACCGTCGACCTCTAGCTAGAGCTTGGCGTAATCATGGTCATAGCTGTTTCCTGTGTGAAATTGTTATCC
GCTCACAATTCCACACAACATACGAGCCGGAAGCATAAAGTGTAAAGCCTGGGGTGCCTAATGAGTGAGC
TAACTCACATTAATTGCGTTGCGCTCACTGCCCGCTTTCCAGTCGGGAAACCTGTCGTGCCAGCTGCATT
AATGAATCGGCCAACGCGCGGGGAGAGGCGGTTTGCGTATTGGGCGCTCTTCCGCTTCCTCGCTCACTGA
CTCGCTGCGCTCGGTCGTTCGGCTGCGGCGAGCGGTATCAGCTCACTCAAAGGCGGTAATACGGTTATCC
ACAGAATCAGGGGATAACGCAGGAAAGAACATGTGAGCAAAAGGCCAGCAAAAGGCCAGGAACCGTAAAA
AGGCCGCGTTGCTGGCGTTTTTCCATAGGCTCCGCCCCCCTGACGAGCATCACAAAAATCGACGCTCAAG
TCAGAGGTGGCGAAACCCGACAGGACTATAAAGATACCAGGCGTTTCCCCCTGGAAGCTCCCTCGTGCGC
TCTCCTGTTCCGACCCTGCCGCTTACCGGATACCTGTCCGCCTTTCTCCCTTCGGGAAGCGTGGCGCTTT
CTCAATGCTCACGCTGTAGGTATCTCAGTTCGGTGTAGGTCGTTCGCTCCAAGCTGGGCTGTGTGCACGA
ACCCCCCGTTCAGCCCGACCGCTGCGCCTTATCCGGTAACTATCGTCTTGAGTCCAACCCGGTAAGACAC
GACTTATCGCCACTGGCAGCAGCCACTGGTAACAGGATTAGCAGAGCGAGGTATGTAGGCGGTGCTACAG
AGTTCTTGAAGTGGTGGCCTAACTACGGCTACACTAGAAGGACAGTATTTGGTATCTGCGCTCTGCTGAA
GCCAGTTACCTTCGGAAAAAGAGTTGGTAGCTCTTGATCCGGCAAACAAACCACCGCTGGTAGCGGTGGT
TTTTTTGTTTGCAAGCAGCAGATTACGCGCAGAAAAAAAGGATCTCAAGAAGATCCTTTGATCTTTTCTA
CGGGGTCTGACGCTCAGTGGAACGAAAACTCACGTTAAGGGATTTTGGTCATGAGATTATCAAAAAGGAT
CTTCACCTAGATCCTTTTAAATTAAAAATGAAGTTTTAAATCAATCTAAAGTATATATGAGTAAACTTGG
TCTGACAGTTACCAATGCTTAATCAGTGAGGCACCTATCTCAGCGATCTGTCTATTTCGTTCATCCATAG
TTGCCTGACTCCCCGTCGTGTAGATAACTACGATACGGGAGGGCTTACCATCTGGCCCCAGTGCTGCAAT
GATACCGCGAGACCCACGCTCACCGGCTCCAGATTTATCAGCAATAAACCAGCCAGCCGGAAGGGCCGAG
CGCAGAAGTGGTCCTGCAACTTTATCCGCCTCCATCCAGTCTATTAATTGTTGCCGGGAAGCTAGAGTAA
GTAGTTCGCCAGTTAATAGTTTGCGCAACGTTGTTGCCATTGCTACAGGCATCGTGGTGTCACGCTCGTC
GTTTGGTATGGCTTCATTCAGCTCCGGTTCCCAACGATCAAGGCGAGTTACATGATCCCCCATGTTGTGC
AAAAAAGCGGTTAGCTCCTTCGGTCCTCCGATCGTTGTCAGAAGTAAGTTGGCCGCAGTGTTATCACTCA
TGGTTATGGCAGCACTGCATAATTCTCTTACTGTCATGCCATCCGTAAGATGCTTTTCTGTGACTGGTGA
GTACTCAACCAAGTCATTCTGAGAATAGTGTATGCGGCGACCGAGTTGCTCTTGCCCGGCGTCAATACGG
GATAATACCGCGCCACATAGCAGAACTTTAAAAGTGCTCATCATTGGAAAACGTTCTTCGGGGCGAAAAC
TCTCAAGGATCTTACCGCTGTTGAGATCCAGTTCGATGTAACCCACTCGTGCACCCAACTGATCTTCAGC
ATCTTTTACTTTCACCAGCGTTTCTGGGTGAGCAAAAACAGGAAGGCAAAATGCCGCAAAAAAGGGAATA
AGGGCGACACGGAAATGTTGAATACTCATACTCTTCCTTTTTCAATATTATTGAAGCATTTATCAGGGTT
ATTGTCTCATGAGCGGATACATATTTGAATGTATTTAGAAAAATAAACAAATAGGGGTTCCGCGCACATT
TCCCCGAAAAGTGCCACCTGACGTC
Features (pLannotate 1.2.2; 20 found; start..end, strand, type, name):
     36..80      -  misc_feature   bom (fragment): basis of mobility region from pBR322
    235..614     +  enhancer       CMV enhancer: human cytomegalovirus immediate early enhancer
    615..818     +  promoter       CMV promoter: human cytomegalovirus (CMV) immediate early promoter
    814..847     +  LTR            5' LTR (truncated) (fragment): truncated 5' long terminal repeat (LTR) from HIV-1
    863..881     +  promoter       T7 promoter: promoter for bacteriophage T7 RNA polymerase
    923..2854    +  CDS            SLC24A2: NCKX2_HUMAN - Also known as NCKX2. Experimental evidence at protein level: Swiss-Prot protein existence level 1. Critical component of the visual transduction cascade, controlling the calcium concentration of outer segments during light and darkness. Light causes a rapid lowering of cytosolic free calcium in the outer segment of both retinal rod and cone photoreceptors and the light-induced lowering of calcium is caused by extrusion via this protein which plays a key role in the process of light adaptation. Transports 1 Ca(2+) and 1 K(+) in exchange for 4 Na(+). From Homo sapiens (Human).
   2901..3125    +  polyA_signal   bGH poly(A) signal: bovine growth hormone polyadenylation signal
   3129..3150    +  promoter       SV40 promoter (fragment): SV40 enhancer and early promoter
   3171..3599    +  rep_origin     f1 ori (sequence partly withheld): f1 bacteriophage origin of replication; arrow indicates direction of (+) strand synthesis
   3613..3943    +  promoter       SV40 promoter: SV40 enhancer and early promoter
   4010..4801    +  CDS            neo: KKA2_KLEPN - Also known as kan, nptII. Experimental evidence at protein level: Swiss-Prot protein existence level 1. Resistance to kanamycin, neomycin, paromomycin, ribostamycin, butirosin and gentamicin B. From Klebsiella pneumoniae.
   4825..4983    +  CDS            ble (fragment): BLE_KLEPN - Experimental evidence at protein level: Swiss-Prot protein existence level 1. Binding protein with a strong affinity to the bleomycin family of antibiotics. Binds to CL990; an antimitotic-antibiotic compound. From Klebsiella pneumoniae.
   4978..5099    +  polyA_signal   SV40 poly(A) signal: SV40 polyadenylation signal
   5172..5188    -  protein_bind   lac operator: The lac repressor binds to the lac operator to inhibit transcription in E. coli. This inhibition can be relieved by adding lactose or isopropyl-β-D-thiogalactopyranoside (IPTG). lac repressor encoded by lacI
   5196..5226    -  promoter       lac promoter: promoter for the E. coli lac operon
   5241..5262    -  protein_bind   CAP binding site: CAP binding activates transcription in the presence of cAMP. E. coli catabolite activator protein
   5275..5367    -  CDS            lacI (fragment): lac repressor; lacI; The lac repressor binds to the lac operator to inhibit transcription in E. coli. This inhibition can be relieved by adding lactose or isopropyl-β-D-thiogalactopyranoside (IPTG).
   5550..6138    -  rep_origin     ori: high-copy-number ColE1/pMB1/pBR322/pUC origin of replication
   6309..7169    -  CDS            AmpR: β-lactamase; bla; confers resistance to ampicillin, carbenicillin, and related antibiotics
   7170..7274    -  promoter       AmpR promoter: bla
