[The description below was written by a language model from this plasmid's Addgene catalogue record and pLannotate feature annotations shown in this document.]
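Description:
Human NCKX2-AS-short (pcDNA3.1+) is a 7,305 bp mammalian expression plasmid carrying the human SLC24A2 cDNA, which encodes the potassium-dependent sodium/calcium exchanger NCKX2. The insert is the short splice variant, in which an alternatively spliced exon is absent. The backbone is pcDNA3.1+, maintained in E. coli at high copy through a ColE1/pUC-type origin and selected with ampicillin via the β-lactamase gene and its own promoter. An f1 phage origin is also present, allowing single-stranded DNA production with helper phage.

The SLC24A2 coding sequence lies downstream of the human cytomegalovirus immediate early enhancer and promoter, which drive strong constitutive transcription in mammalian cells, and is followed by the bovine growth hormone polyadenylation signal. A T7 promoter between the CMV promoter and the insert permits in vitro transcription of the sense strand. No epitope tag or reporter is annotated on the coding sequence. A separate cassette uses the SV40 enhancer/early promoter to express the neomycin phosphotransferase gene, terminated by the SV40 poly(A) signal, so stably transfected cells can be selected with G418. Several short annotated fragments (a truncated HIV-1 LTR, ble, lacI, bom, and lac promoter/operator elements) appear to be partial matches or backbone remnants rather than functional parts.

NCKX2 exchanges one calcium and one potassium ion for four sodium ions and contributes to calcium extrusion in retinal photoreceptors. The plasmid is intended for heterologous expression of this isoform in mammalian cells. The associated publication concerns the residues that determine the apparent potassium affinity of NCKX family exchangers.
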