Addgene plasmid #75200: Human NCKX2-AS-short (pcDNA3.1+)
Purpose: Mammalian expression of SLC24A2
Depositing lab: Jonathan Lytton. Publication: Exchangers NCKX2, NCKX3, and NCKX4: identification of Thr-551 as a key residue in defining the apparent K(+) affinity of NCKX2. Visser F, Valsecchi V, Annunziato L, Lytton J. J Biol Chem. 2007 Feb 16;282(7):4453-62. Epub 2006 Dec 15. 10.1074/jbc.M610582200 PubMed 17172467.
Backbone
  Vector backbone: pcDNA3.1+
  Vector type: Mammalian Expression
  Selectable markers: Neomycin (select with G418)
Growth in bacteria
  Bacterial resistance: Ampicillin, 100 μg/mL
  Growth temperature: 37°C
  Growth strain: DH5alpha
  Copy number: High Copy
Gene/Insert
  Gene/Insert name: SLC24A2 (alt name: NCKX2-AS-)
  Species: H. sapiens (human)
  Mutation: alternatively spliced exon absent
  Entrez Gene: SLC24A2 (a.k.a. NCKX2)
  Promoter: CMV
  Cloning method: Unknown
  Sequencing primers: 5′ CMV-F; 3′ BGH-rev
Terms and licenses: Academic/Nonprofit Terms; Industry Terms: Not Available to Industry
How to cite: Human NCKX2-AS-short (pcDNA3.1+) was a gift from Jonathan Lytton (Addgene plasmid # 75200 ; http://n2t.net/addgene:75200 ; RRID:Addgene_75200)
