>Addgene plasmid #75200 | Human NCKX2-AS-short (pcDNA3.1+) | addgene partial sequence | sequence record 147612 | CMV-F 5'-CGCAAATGGGCGGTAGGCGTG-3'
GCAGAGCTCTCTGGCTAACTAGAGAACCCACTGCTTACTGGCTTATCGAAATTAATACGACTCACTATAG
GGAGACCCAAGCTGGCTAGCGTTTAAACTTAAGCTTGGTACCATGGATCTGCAACAAAGCACCACCATCA
CTTCCCTAGAGAAATGGTGTTTGGATGAGTCACTGTCTGGCTGCAGAAGACATTATAGTGTCAAGAAAAA
ACTGAAGTTAATTCGAGTCTTAGGCCTTTTCATGGGTCTGGTAGCCATTAGCACTGTCTCATTTTCAATC
AGTGCCTTTTCTGAGACAGATACACAGAGCACAGGAGAGGCCAGTGTTGTAAGTGGCCCTAGGGTAGCAC
AGGGTTACCATCAGAGAACTCTCTTAGATTTAAATGACAAGATTCTGGATTATACTCCACAGCCACCTCT
TTCTAAGGAAGGCGAGTCTGAGAATAGTACAGATCACGCCCAAGGAGACTACCCGAAAGACATCTTTTCC
CTTGAGGAGAGAAGAAAAGGTGCGATCATTCTGCATGTCATTGGAATGATCTACATGTTCATAGCCTTAG
CCATTGTCTGTGATGAGTTCTTTGTTCCTTCTTTGACTGTCATCACTGAAAAACTGGGCATCTCTGATGA
TGTGGCTGGAGCCACCTTCATGGCTGCAGGAGGGTCAGCCCCAGAACTTTTCACATCTCTCATAGGGGTA
TTTATCGCTCACAGCAACGTTGGCATAGGCACAATTGTAGGTTCAGCAGTATTCAACATCCTCTTTGTTA
TTGGCATGTGTGCTCTGTTTTCTAGAGAAATCTTAAACCTGACATGGTGGCCGCTCTTTCGAGATGTGTC
TTTCTACATTGTTGACTTGATCATGCTGATCATATTTTTCCTGGATAATGTCATCATGTGGTGGGAAAGC
TTGCTTCTCTTAACAGCTTATTTTTGCTATGTGGTTTTCATGAAATTCAACGTCCAAGTAGAAAAATGGG
TGAAGCAAATGATAAACCGCAATAAGGTCGTCAAGGTGACAGCACCAGAAGCCCAAGC
