>Addgene plasmid #75200 | Human NCKX2-AS-short (pcDNA3.1+) | addgene partial sequence | sequence record 147615 | BGH-rev 5'-TAGAAGGCACAGTCGAGG-3'
GGGCCTCTAGACTCGAGCTAGATGGAGACGGGGCATGTAAGAATTCTGTCTTCTAGGAGAACGCTCACCA
CCAGGAACACAAAGTAGAGGCCAAACATGATGAAGCCCAGGATTTTGTTCATTCGCCACTTGCAGAGGGC
GATAGAGAGGATGACGAAGAGCAGCATGATGAAGAGAAGGACGATGGCACAGAAAAGGCCATTGCTGCTG
ACAGCCACTGGCTGGAATCTGTGAATGACGGTGTACAGGAGCCAGGGCAGTGGGAGCCCTACAGTGATGT
CAAAAATGTTGCTTCCAACAGAGCTGGACACAGCCATGTCCCCTAACCCCTTCCGGGCCACTATGACACT
GGTGATAAGATCAGGGATGGAGGTCCCAGCAGCCAAGATGGTCAGGCCCATAATCTCTTCACTGATGCCA
ATTGTCTCTCCAACCTGGTGCGCCCACCAGACCATCAAGTAAGAGAATACTGCAATCCAGGTAATGGAGC
CAAAGAACGTGATGGGAAAAAACTTCCTCGATGAAGGTTTGCGAACGTCAGGTAACGTAATCCAGAGAGG
AAACACTATGGGGAAAACAATCAGAAACGTGACTTGCTTGCGGGTTTCAGAAGGCCAGGCAAGGCTGAGA
GGCTGGTCCTCCTCCTCATCAGCGGTCTGGGCTTCTGCACCTTCAATGTTGTGGGAGAGATTTCCATTTT
GTACAGGTTCTGAAGCATCACTGGATGGTGTCATTTCAACATCTGTGCTGGTGCTGTTTGGAAGCTCAAT
TTTTTCCACGTGGTTGGCAGCCCCATTCTGCCGCTCGTTCTCATCCACATGACATTTCTTCTTGGCGATC
TTGTGGAGAATTGAAGCCTTTTCTCTGAACCTCCCTTCGGCGAGTGGGTCAAGGGTGTGTATCATGAGTT
GGAAGATGCTATTCCTCATGAGACTGTTGTGGAGGGAGGCAGAGCTTCCACCTCGCTGGAGACGCGGCTT
AGCCGGTAGAGTCGGTTCATCCTTGTCC
